>Addgene plasmid #42430 | NXR1A | depositor partial sequence | sequence record 57262 | NXR1A sequence 562 bps
CATATGCACCATCATCATCATCATTCTTCTGGTGTAGATCTGGGTACCGAGAACCTGTACTTCCAATCCA
TGTCGGCGCCGGCCGGGGAGCCGCCGGCGCCCGTGCGGCTGCGGAAGAACGTGTGCTACGTGGTGCTGGC
CGTGTTCCTCAGCGAGCAGGATGAGGTGCTACTGATCCAGGAGGCCAAGAGGGAGTGCCGGGGGTCGTGG
TACCTGCCTGCGGGGAGAATGGAGCCAGGGGAGACCATCGTGGAGGCGCTGCAGCGGGAGGTGAAGGAGG
AGGCGGGGCTGCACTGTGAGCCCGAGACACTGCTGTCCGTGGAGGAGCGGGGCCCCTCCTGGGTCCGCTT
CGTGTTCCTCGCTCGCCCCACAGGTGGAATTCTCAAGACTTCCAAGGAGGCCGATGCGGAGTCCCTGCAG
GCTGCCTGGTACCCACGGACCTCCCTGCCCACTCCGCTGCGAGCCCATGACATCCTGCACCTGGTTGAAC
TAGCCGCCCAGTATCGCCAGCAAGCCAGGCACCCTCTCATTCTGTAACAGTAAAGGTGGATACGGATCCG
AA
