>Addgene plasmid #42430 | NXR1A | addgene partial sequence | sequence record 60690 | T7 5'-TAATACGACTCACTATAGGG-3'
TTCCCTCTAGAAATAATTTTGTTTAACTTTAAGAAGGAGATATACATATGCACCATCATCATCATCATTC
TTCTGGTGTAGATCTGGGTACCGAGAACCTGTACTTCCAATCCATGTCGGCGCCGGCCGGGGAGCCGCCG
GCGCCCGTGCGGCTGCGGAAGAACGTGTGCTACGTGGTGCTGGCCGTGTTCCTCAGCGAGCAGGATGAGG
TGCTACTGATCCAGGAGGCCAAGAGGGAGTGCCGGGGGTCGTGGTACCTGCCTGCGGGGAGAATGGAGCC
AGGGGAGACCATCGTGGAGGCGCTGCAGCGGGAGGTGAAGGAGGAGGCGGGGCTGCACTGTGAGCCCGAG
ACACTGCTGTCCGTGGAGGAGCGGGGCCCCTCCTGGGTCCGCTTCGTGTTCCTCGCTCGCCCCACAGGTG
GAATTCTCAAGACTTCCAAGGAGGCCGATGCGGAGTCCCTGCAGGCTGCCTGGTACCCACGGACCTCCCT
GCCCACTCCGCTGCGAGCCCATGACATCCTGCACCTGGTTGAACTAGCCGCCCAGTATCGCCAGCAAGCC
AGGCACCCTCTCATTCTGTAACAGTAAAGGTGGATACGGATCCGAATTCGAGCTCCGTCGACAAGCTTGC
GGCCGCACTCGAGCACCACCACCACCACCACTGAGATCCGGCTGCTAACAAAGCCCGAAAGGAAGCTGAG
TTGGCTGCTGCCACCGCTGAGCAATAACTAGCATAACCCCTTGGGGCCTCTAAACGGGTCTTGAGGGGTT
TTTTGCTGAAAGGAGGAACTATATCCGGATTGGCGAATGGG
[124 nt withheld, positions 812-935]
CGCCGGC
