[The description below was written by a language model from this plasmid's Addgene catalogue record.]
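Description:
NXR1A is a bacterial expression plasmid built on the pNIC28-Bsa4 backbone from the Structural Genomics Consortium. It was designed to produce a fragment of the human NUDT18 protein (also known as MTH3), a Nudix-family hydrolase, for structure determination. The plasmid is propagated in E. coli as a high-copy vector under kanamycin selection. The record provides no feature table, so the origin of replication and other backbone elements are not listed. The T7 and T7-terminator sequencing primers indicate that the insert lies within a T7 promoter/terminator expression cassette. This fits the depositor's recommendation of a DE3-type expression strain, which supplies T7 RNA polymerase, carrying a rare-codon tRNA plasmid.

The insert is about 562 bp of human NUDT18 coding sequence and was introduced by ligation-independent cloning. The record cautions that it may not be the full open reading frame, as is common for constructs trimmed to a crystallisable domain. The mutation field only refers to the depositor comments, which do not spell out any specific sequence changes. The protein is expressed with an N-terminal hexahistidine tag followed by a TEV protease cleavage site. This allows purification by immobilised metal affinity chromatography, after which the tag can be removed by TEV digestion to leave near-native protein. The construct is linked to a deposited crystal structure of NUDT18. Its main use is recombinant production of this domain for crystallography, and the purified protein could also serve related biochemical or biophysical studies. Distribution is limited to academic and nonprofit users.
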