Addgene plasmid #42430: NXR1A
Purpose: Bacterial expression for structure determination; may not be full ORF
Depositing lab: Nicola Burgess-Brown. Depositing organization: University of Oxford.
Backbone
  Vector backbone: pNIC28-Bsa4
  Backbone manufacturer: SGC
  Vector type: Bacterial Expression
Growth in bacteria
  Bacterial resistance: Kanamycin, 50 μg/mL
  Growth temperature: 37°C
  Growth strain: Mach1 ;
  Copy number: High Copy
Gene/Insert
  Gene/Insert name: NXR1A (alt names: NUDT18; gi|23273790; PDB:3GG6)
  Species: H. sapiens (human)
  Insert size (bp): 562
  Mutation: See Comments
  Entrez Gene: NUDT18 (a.k.a. MTH3)
  Tag / fusion protein: His6-TEV (N terminal on insert)
  Cloning method: Ligation Independent Cloning
  Sequencing primers: 5′ T7; 3′ T7-term
Terms and licenses: Academic/Nonprofit Terms; Industry Terms: Not Available to Industry
Depositor comments: http://www.thesgc.org/structures/3GG6/ Use BL21(DE3)-R3-pRARE2 strain for expression.
How to cite: NXR1A was a gift from Nicola Burgess-Brown (Addgene plasmid # 42430 ; http://n2t.net/addgene:42430 ; RRID:Addgene_42430)
